Addgene plasmid #216197: pHAGE2-Ef1a-SOX2-3xFLAG
Purpose: Overexpress human SOX2 in HEK 293T cells for use in whole cell extract EMSAs
Depositing lab: Ralf Jauch. Depositing organization: University of Hong Kong. Publication: An acidic residue within the OCT4 dimerization interface of SOX17 is necessary and sufficient to overcome its pluripotency-inducing activity. Ho SY, Hu H, Ho DHH, Renom APS, Yeung SW, Boerner F, Weng M, Hutchins AP, Jauch R. Stem Cell Reports. 2025 Mar 11;20(3):102398. doi: 10.1016/j.stemcr.2025.102398. Epub 2025 Feb 6. PubMed 39919754.
Backbone
  Vector backbone: pHAGE2-EF1a
  Vector type: Lentiviral
Growth in bacteria
  Bacterial resistance: Ampicillin, 100 μg/mL
  Growth temperature: 37°C
  Growth strain: NEB Stable
  Copy number: High Copy
Gene/Insert
  Gene/Insert name: SOX2
  Species: H. sapiens (human)
  Entrez Gene: SOX2 (a.k.a. ANOP3, MCOPS3)
  Cloning method: Restriction Enzyme; 5′ cloning site Unknown (unknown if destroyed)
Terms and licenses: Academic/Nonprofit Terms; Industry Terms: Not Available to Industry
How to cite: pHAGE2-Ef1a-SOX2-3xFLAG was a gift from Ralf Jauch (Addgene plasmid # 216197 ; http://n2t.net/addgene:216197 ; RRID:Addgene_216197)
