[The description below was written by a language model from this plasmid's Addgene catalogue record and pLannotate feature annotations shown in this document.]
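Description:
pHAGE2-Ef1a-SOX2-3xFLAG is an HIV-1-derived lentiviral expression plasmid of about 8.1 kb, built on the pHAGE2-EF1a backbone, that carries human SOX2 for overexpression in mammalian cells. In bacteria it is maintained through a high-copy ColE1/pUC-type origin and selected with ampicillin via the β-lactamase gene and its own promoter. Short annotated remnants of lac regulatory elements, an SV40 origin and an SV40 poly(A) signal sit in the backbone and appear to be cloning leftovers rather than functional parts of the payload.

The viral portion is flanked by two truncated HIV-1 LTR annotations and contains the Ψ packaging signal with an adjoining gag fragment, the Rev response element for Rev-dependent nuclear export of the genomic RNA, and the cPPT/CTS element that aids nuclear import and transduction. Within this frame, the strong constitutive human EF-1α promoter drives the SOX2 coding sequence, followed by a C-terminal epitope tag and a WPRE, which enhances transcript stability and expression. The name specifies a 3xFLAG tag, but the automated annotation picks up only a single short FLAG fragment downstream of SOX2, so the tag's full extent is not resolved by the feature table. No mammalian selection marker or fluorescent reporter is annotated.

The stated purpose is to overexpress human SOX2 in HEK 293T cells to generate whole cell extracts for electrophoretic mobility shift assays, where the FLAG tag would allow detection of the protein. Although the architecture is compatible with lentiviral packaging when helper functions are supplied in trans, the record describes use for protein production rather than transduction.
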