Features (pLannotate 1.2.2; 24 found; start..end, strand, type, name):
    377..634     +  LTR            5' LTR (truncated): truncated 5' long terminal repeat (LTR) from HIV-1
    681..806     +  misc_feature   HIV-1 Ψ: packaging signal of human immunodeficiency virus type 1
    790..1128    +  CDS            HIV-1 gag (fragment): gag protein from human immunodeficiency virus 1; gag
   1303..1536    +  misc_feature   RRE: The Rev response element (RRE) of HIV-1 allows for Rev-dependent mRNA export from the nucleus to the cytoplasm.
   1913..2013    +  CDS            Rev (fragment): human immunodeficiency virus 1 (HIV-1) Rev protein; rev; enhances nuclear export of unspliced and incompletely spliced viral mRNAs
   2058..2175    +  misc_feature   cPPT/CTS: central polypurine tract and central termination sequence of HIV-1
   2234..2300    +  CDS            small t antigen (fragment): SV40 (simian virus 40) small t antigen
   2307..3485    +  promoter       EF-1α promoter: strong constitutive promoter for human elongation factor EF-1α
   3530..4480    +  CDS            SOX2: SOX2_HUMAN - Experimental evidence at protein level: Swiss-Prot protein existence level 1. Transcription factor that forms a trimeric complex with OCT4 on DNA and controls the expression of a number of genes involved in embryonic development such as YES1, FGF4, UTF1 and ZFP206 (By similarity). Binds to the proximal enhancer region of NANOG (By similarity). Critical for early embryogenesis and for embryonic stem cell pluripotency (PubMed:18035408). Downstream SRRT target that mediates the promotion of neural stem cell self-renewal (By similarity). Keeps neural cells undifferentiated by countera
   4544..4564    +  CDS            FLAG (fragment): FLAG® epitope tag, followed by an enterokinase cleavage site
   4584..5172    +  misc_feature   WPRE: woodchuck hepatitis virus posttranscriptional regulatory element
   5167..5277    +  CDS            nef (fragment): NEF_SIVS4 - Experimental evidence at protein level: Swiss-Prot protein existence level 1. Interferes with TCR signaling from the cell membrane. Interacts with CD247/TCRZ (TCR zeta chain) and exert potent down- regulation of cell surface TCR/CD3 complexes. From Simian immunodeficiency virus (isolate F236/smH4) (SIV-sm) (Simian immunodeficiency virus sooty mangabey monkey).
   5320..5500    +  LTR            5' LTR (truncated): truncated 5' long terminal repeat (LTR) from HIV-1
   5633..5737    +  promoter       AmpR promoter: bla
   5738..6598    +  CDS            AmpR: β-lactamase; bla; confers resistance to ampicillin, carbenicillin, and related antibiotics
   6769..7357    +  rep_origin     ori: high-copy-number ColE1/pMB1/pBR322/pUC origin of replication
   7540..7594    +  CDS            lacI (fragment): lac repressor; lacI; The lac repressor binds to the lac operator to inhibit transcription in E. coli. This inhibition can be relieved by adding lactose or isopropyl-β-D-thiogalactopyranoside (IPTG).
   7600..7693    +  rep_origin     SV40 ori (fragment): SV40 origin of replication
   7718..7755    +  CDS            lacI (fragment): lac repressor; lacI; The lac repressor binds to the lac operator to inhibit transcription in E. coli. This inhibition can be relieved by adding lactose or isopropyl-β-D-thiogalactopyranoside (IPTG).
   7768..7789    +  protein_bind   CAP binding site: CAP binding activates transcription in the presence of cAMP. E. coli catabolite activator protein
   7804..7834    +  promoter       lac promoter: promoter for the E. coli lac operon
   7842..7858    +  protein_bind   lac operator: The lac repressor binds to the lac operator to inhibit transcription in E. coli. This inhibition can be relieved by adding lactose or isopropyl-β-D-thiogalactopyranoside (IPTG). lac repressor encoded by lacI
   7892..7975    +  polyA_signal   SV40 poly(A) signal (fragment): SV40 polyadenylation signal
   8142..329     +  CDS            nef (fragment) (across the origin): NEF_HV1BR - Experimental evidence at protein level: Swiss-Prot protein existence level 1. Extracellular Nef protein targets CD4(+) T-lymphocytes for apoptosis by interacting with CXCR4 surface receptors (PubMed:14990729). From Human immunodeficiency virus type 1 group M subtype B (isolate BRU/LAI) (HIV-1).
>Addgene plasmid #216197 | pHAGE2-Ef1a-SOX2-3xFLAG | addgene full sequence | sequence record 432115 | Addgene NGS Result
TGGAAGGGCTAATTCACTCCCAAAGAAGACAAGATATCCTTGATCTGTGGATCTACCACACACAAGGCTA
CTTCCCTGATTAGCAGAACTACACACCAGGGCCAGGGGTCAGATATCCACTGACCTTTGGATGGTGCTAC
AAGCTAGTACCAGTTGAGCCAGATAAGGTAGAAGAGGCCAATAAAGGAGAGAACACCAGCTTGTTACACC
CTGTGAGCCTGCATGGGATGGATGACCCGGAGAGAGAAGTGTTAGAGTGGAGGTTTGACAGCCGCCTAGC
ATTTCATCACGTGGCCCGAGAGCTGCATCCGGAGTACTTCAAGAACTGCTGATATCGAGCTTGCTACAAG
GGACTTTCCGCTGGGGACTTTCCAGGGAGGCGTGGCCTGGGCGGGACTGGGGAGTGGCGAGCCCTCAGAT
CCTGCATATAAGCAGCTGCTTTTTGCCTGTACTGGGTCTCTCTGGTTAGACCAGATCTGAGCCTGGGAGC
TCTCTGGCTAACTAGGGAACCCACTGCTTAAGCCTCAATAAAGCTTGCCTTGAGTGCTTCAAGTAGTGTG
TGCCCGTCTGTTGTGTGACTCTGGTAACTAGAGATCCCTCAGACCCTTTTAGTCAGTGTGGAAAATCTCT
AGCAGTGGCGCCCGAACAGGGACTTGAAAGCGAAAGGGAAACCAGAGGAGCTCTCTCGACGCAGGACTCG
GCTTGCTGAAGCGCGCACGGCAAGAGGCGAGGGGCGGCGACTGGTGAGTACGCCAAAAATTTTGACTAGC
GGAGGCTAGAAGGAGAGAGATGGGTGCGAGAGCGTCAGTATTAAGCGGGGGAGAATTAGATCGCGATGGG
AAAAAATTCGGTTAAGGCCAGGGGGAAAGAAAAAATATAAATTAAAACATATAGTATGGGCAAGCAGGGA
GCTAGAACGATTCGCAGTTAATCCTGGCCTGTTAGAAACATCAGAAGGCTGTAGACAAATACTGGGACAG
CTACAACCATCCCTTCAGACAGGATCAGAAGAACTTAGATCATTATATAATACAGTAGCAACCCTCTATT
GTGTGCATCAAAGGATAGAGATAAAAGACACCAAGGAAGCTTTAGACAAGATAGAGGAAGAGCAAAACAA
AAGTAAGACCACCGCACAGCAAGCGGCCGGCCGCTGATCTTCAGACCTGGAGGAGGAGATATGAGGGACA
ATTGGAGAAGTGAATTATATAAATATAAAGTAGTAAAAATTGAACCATTAGGAGTAGCACCCACCAAGGC
AAAGAGAAGAGTGGTGCAGAGAGAAAAAAGAGCAGTGGGAATAGGAGCTTTGTTCCTTGGGTTCTTGGGA
GCAGCAGGAAGCACTATGGGCGCAGCGTCAATGACGCTGACGGTACAGGCCAGACAATTATTGTCTGGTA
TAGTGCAGCAGCAGAACAATTTGCTGAGGGCTATTGAGGCGCAACAGCATCTGTTGCAACTCACAGTCTG
GGGCATCAAGCAGCTCCAGGCAAGAATCCTGGCTGTGGAAAGATACCTAAAGGATCAACAGCTCCTGGGG
ATTTGGGGTTGCTCTGGAAAACTCATTTGCACCACTGCTGTGCCTTGGAATGCTAGTTGGAGTAATAAAT
CTCTGGAACAGATTTGGAATCACACGACCTGGATGGAGTGGGACAGAGAAATTAACAATTACACAAGCTT
AATACACTCCTTAATTGAAGAATCGCAAAACCAGCAAGAAAAGAATGAACAAGAATTATTGGAATTAGAT
AAATGGGCAAGTTTGTGGAATTGGTTTAACATAACAAATTGGCTGTGGTATATAAAATTATTCATAATGA
TAGTAGGAGGCTTGGTAGGTTTAAGAATAGTTTTTGCTGTACTTTCTATAGTGAATAGAGTTAGGCAGGG
ATATTCACCATTATCGTTTCAGACCCACCTCCCAACCCCGAGGGGACCCGACAGGCCCGAAGGAATAGAA
GAAGAAGGTGGAGAGAGAGACAGAGACAGATCCATTCGATTAGTGAACGGATCTCGACGGTATCGCCGAA
TTCACAAATGGCAGTATTCATCCACAATTTTAAAAGAAAAGGGGGGATTGGGGGGTACAGTGCAGGGGAA
AGAATAGTAGACATAATAGCAACAGACATACAAACTAAAGAATTACAAAAACAAATTACAAAAATTCAAA
ATTTTCGGGTTTATTACAGGGACAGCAGAGATCCAGTTTGGACTAGTGATAAGCTTTGCAAAGATGGATA
AAGTTTTAAACAGAGAGGAATCTTTGCAGCTAATGGACCTTCTAGGTCTTGAAAGGAGTGGGAATTGGCT
CCGGTGCCCGTCAGTGGGCAGAGCGCACATCGCCCACAGTCCCCGAGAAGTTGGGGGGAGGGGTCGGCAA
TTGAACCGGTGCCTAGAGAAGGTGGCGCGGGGTAAACTGGGAAAGTGATGTCGTGTACTGGCTCCGCCTT
TTTCCCGAGGGTGGGGGAGAACCGTATATAAGTGCAGTAGTCGCCGTGAACGTTCTTTTTCGCAACGGGT
TTGCCGCCAGAACACAGGTAAGTGCCGTGTGTGGTTCCCGCGGGCCTGGCCTCTTTACGGGTTATGGCCC
TTGCGTGCCTTGAATTACTTCCACCTGGCTGCAGTACGTGATTCTTGATCCCGAGCTTCGGGTTGGAAGT
GGGTGGGAGAGTTCGAGGCCTTGCGCTTAAGGAGCCCCTTCGCCTCGTGCTTGAGTTGAGGCCTGGCCTG
GGCGCTGGGGCCGCCGCGTGCGAATCTGGTGGCACCTTCGCGCCTGTCTCGCTGCTTTCGATAAGTCTCT
AGCCATTTAAAATTTTTGATGACCTGCTGCGACGCTTTTTTTCTGGCAAGATAGTCTTGTAAATGCGGGC
CAAGATCTGCACACTGGTATTTCGGTTTTTGGGGCCGCGGGCGGCGACGGGGCCCGTGCGTCCCAGCGCA
CATGTTCGGCGAGGCGGGGCCTGCGAGCGCGGCCACCGAGAATCGGACGGGGGTAGTCTCAAGCTGGCCG
GCCTGCTCTGGTGCCTGGCCTCGCGCCGCCGTGTATCGCCCCGCCCTGGGCGGCAAGGCTGGCCCGGTCG
GCACCAGTTGCGTGAGCGGAAAGATGGCCGCTTCCCGGCCCTGCTGCAGGGAGCTCAAAATGGAGGACGC
GGCGCTCGGGAGAGCGGGCGGGTGAGTCACCCACACAAAGGAAAAGGGCCTTTCCGTCCTCAGCCGTCGC
TTCATGTGACTCCACGGAGTACCGGGCGCCGTCCAGGCACCTCGATTAGTTCTCGAGCTTTTGGAGTACG
TCGTCTTTAGGTTGGGGGGAGGGGTTTTATGCGATGGAGTTTCCCCACACTGAGTGGGTGGAGACTGAAG
TTAGGCCAGCTTGGCACTTGATGTAATTCTCCTTGGAATTTGCCCTTTTTGAGTTTGGATCTTGGTTCAT
TCTCAAGCCTCAGACAGTGGTTCAAAGTTTTTTTCTTCCATTTCAGGTGTCGTGAGCGGCCAAGGGCGAA
TTCTGCAGATATCCATCACACTGGCTAGCATGTACAACATGATGGAGACGGAGCTGAAGCCGCCGGGCCC
GCAGCAAACTTCGGGGGGCGGCGGCGGCAACTCCACCGCGGCGGCGGCCGGCGGCAACCAGAAAAACAGC
CCGGACCGCGTCAAGCGGCCCATGAATGCCTTCATGGTGTGGTCCCGCGGGCAGCGGCGCAAGATGGCCC
AAGAGAACCCCAAGATGCACAACTCGGAGATCAGCAAGCGCCTGGGCGCCGAGTGGAAACTTTTGTCGGA
GACGGAGAAGCGGCCGTTCATCGACGAGGCTAAGCGGCTGCGAGCGCTGCACATGAAGGAGCACCCGGAT
TATAAATACCGGCCCCGGCGGAAAACCAAGACGCTCATGAAGAAGGATAAGTACACGCTGCCCGGCGGGC
TGCTGGCCCCCGGCGGCAATAGCATGGCGAGCGGGGTCGGGGTGGGCGCCGGCCTGGGCGCGGGCGTGAA
CCAGCGCATGGACAGTTACGCGCACATGAACGGCTGGAGCAACGGCAGCTACAGCATGATGCAGGACCAG
CTGGGCTACCCGCAGCACCCGGGCCTCAATGCGCACGGCGCAGCGCAGATGCAGCCCATGCACCGCTACG
ACGTGAGCGCCCTGCAGTACAACTCCATGACCAGCTCGCAGACCTACATGAACGGCTCGCCCACCTACAG
CATGTCCTACTCGCAGCAGGGCACCCCTGGCATGGCTCTTGGCTCCATGGGTTCGGTGGTCAAGTCCGAG
GCCAGCTCCAGCCCCCCTGTGGTTACCTCTTCCTCCCACTCCAGGGCGCCCTGCCAGGCCGGGGACCTCC
GGGACATGATCAGCATGTATCTCCCCGGCGCCGAGGTGCCGGAACCCGCCGCCCCCAGCAGACTTCACAT
GTCCCAGCACTACCAGAGCGGCCCGGTGCCCGGCACGGCCATTAACGGCACACTGCCCCTCTCACACATG
ATTACGCGTGGCAGCGGCGACTACAAGGACCACGACGGCGACTACAAGGACCACGACATCGACTACAAGG
ACGACGACGACAAGTAGTAAATCGATAGATCCTAATCAACCTCTGGATTACAAAATTTGTGAAAGATTGA
CTGGTATTCTTAACTATGTTGCTCCTTTTACGCTATGTGGATACGCTGCTTTAATGCCTTTGTATCATGC
TATTGCTTCCCGTATGGCTTTCATTTTCTCCTCCTTGTATAAATCCTGGTTGCTGTCTCTTTATGAGGAG
TTGTGGCCCGTTGTCAGGCAACGTGGCGTGGTGTGCACTGTGTTTGCTGACGCAACCCCCACTGGTTGGG
GCATTGCCACCACCTGTCAGCTCCTTTCCGGGACTTTCGCTTTCCCCCTCCCTATTGCCACGGCGGAACT
CATCGCCGCCTGCCTTGCCCGCTGCTGGACAGGGGCTCGGCTGTTGGGCACTGACAATTCCGTGGTGTTG
TCGGGGAAATCATCGTCCTTTCCTTGGCTGCTCGCCTGTGTTGCCACCTGGATTCTGCGCGGGACGTCCT
TCTGCTACGTCCCTTCGGCCCTCAATCCAGCGGACCTTCCTTCCCGCGGCCTGCTGCCGGCTCTGCGGCC
TCTTCCGCGTCTTCGCCTTCGCCCTCAGACGAGTCGGATCTCCCTTTGGGCCGCCTCCCCGCCTGGTACC
TTTAAGACCAATGACTTACAAGGCAGCTGTAGATCTTAGCCACTTTTTAAAAGAAAAGGGGGGACTGGAA
GGGCTAATTCACTCCCAACGAAGACAAGATCACCTGCAGGACAGGCGCGCCCTGCTTTTTGCTTGTACTG
GGTCTCTCTGGTTAGACCAGATCTGAGCCTGGGAGCTCTCTGGCTAACTAGGGAACCCACTGCTTAAGCC
TCAATAAAGCTTGCCTTGAGTGCTTCAAGTAGTGTGTGCCCGTCTGTTGTGTGACTCTGGTAACTAGAGA
TCCCTCAGACCCTTTTAGTCAGTGTGGAAAATCTCTAGCACCCGGGCGATTAAGGAAAGGGCTAGATCAT
TCTTGAAGACGAAAGGGCCTCGTGATACGCCTATTTTTATAGGTTAATGTCATGATAATAATGGTTTCTT
AGACGTCAGGTGGCACTTTTCGGGGAAATGTGCGCGGAACCCCTATTTGTTTATTTTTCTAAATACATTC
AAATATGTATCCGCTCATGAGACAATAACCCTGATAAATGCTTCAATAATATTGAAAAAGGAAGAGTATG
AGTATTCAACATTTCCGTGTCGCCCTTATTCCCTTTTTTGCGGCATTTTGCCTTCCTGTTTTTGCTCACC
CAGAAACGCTGGTGAAAGTAAAAGATGCTGAAGATCAGTTGGGTGCACGAGTGGGTTACATCGAACTGGA
TCTCAACAGCGGTAAGATCCTTGAGAGTTTTCGCCCCGAAGAACGTTTTCCAATGATGAGCACTTTTAAA
GTTCTGCTATGTGGCGCGGTATTATCCCGTGTTGACGCCGGGCAAGAGCAACTCGGTCGCCGCATACACT
ATTCTCAGAATGACTTGGTTGAGTACTCACCAGTCACAGAAAAGCATCTTACGGATGGCATGACAGTAAG
AGAATTATGCAGTGCTGCCATAACCATGAGTGATAACACTGCGGCCAACTTACTTCTGACAACGATCGGA
GGACCGAAGGAGCTAACCGCTTTTTTGCACAACATGGGGGATCATGTAACTCGCCTTGATCGTTGGGAAC
CGGAGCTGAATGAAGCCATACCAAACGACGAGCGTGACACCACGATGCCTGTAGCAATGGCAACAACGTT
GCGCAAACTATTAACTGGCGAACTACTTACTCTAGCTTCCCGGCAACAATTAATAGACTGGATGGAGGCG
GATAAAGTTGCAGGACCACTTCTGCGCTCGGCCCTTCCGGCTGGCTGGTTTATTGCTGATAAATCTGGAG
CCGGTGAGCGTGGGTCTCGCGGTATCATTGCAGCACTGGGGCCAGATGGTAAGCCCTCCCGTATCGTAGT
TATCTACACGACGGGGAGTCAGGCAACTATGGATGAACGAAATAGACAGATCGCTGAGATAGGTGCCTCA
CTGATTAAGCATTGGTAACTGTCAGACCAAGTTTACTCATATATACTTTAGATTGATTTAAAACTTCATT
TTTAATTTAAAAGGATCTAGGTGAAGATCCTTTTTGATAATCTCATGACCAAAATCCCTTAACGTGAGTT
TTCGTTCCACTGAGCGTCAGACCCCGTAGAAAAGATCAAAGGATCTTCTTGAGATCCTTTTTTTCTGCGC
GTAATCTGCTGCTTGCAAACAAAAAAACCACCGCTACCAGCGGTGGTTTGTTTGCCGGATCAAGAGCTAC
CAACTCTTTTTCCGAAGGTAACTGGCTTCAGCAGAGCGCAGATACCAAATACTGTTCTTCTAGTGTAGCC
GTAGTTAGGCCACCACTTCAAGAACTCTGTAGCACCGCCTACATACCTCGCTCTGCTAATCCTGTTACCA
GTGGCTGCTGCCAGTGGCGATAAGTCGTGTCTTACCGGGTTGGACTCAAGACGATAGTTACCGGATAAGG
CGCAGCGGTCGGGCTGAACGGGGGGTTCGTGCACACAGCCCAGCTTGGAGCGAACGACCTACACCGAACT
GAGATACCTACAGCGTGAGCTATGAGAAAGCGCCACGCTTCCCGAAGGGAGAAAGGCGGACAGGTATCCG
GTAAGCGGCAGGGTCGGAACAGGAGAGCGCACGAGGGAGCTTCCAGGGGGAAACGCCTGGTATCTTTATA
GTCCTGTCGGGTTTCGCCACCTCTGACTTGAGCGTCGATTTTTGTGATGCTCGTCAGGGGGGCGGAGCCT
ATGGAAAAACGCCAGCAACGCGGCCTTTTTACGGTTCCTGGCCTTTTGCTGGCCTTTTGCTCACATGTTC
TTTCCTGCGTTATCCCCTGATTCTGTGGATAACCGTATTACCGCCTTTGAGTGAGCTGATACCGCTCGCC
GCAGCCGAACGACCGAGCGCAGCGAGTCAGTGAGCGAGGAAGCGGAAGAGCGCCCAATACGCAAACCGCC
TCTCCCCGCGCGTTGGCCGATTCATTAATGCAGCAAGCTCATGGCTGACTAATTTTTTTTATTTATGCAG
AGGCCGAGGCCGCCTCGGCCTCTGAGCTATTCCAGAAGTAGTGAGGAGGCTTTTTTGGAGGCCTAGGCTT
TTGCAAAAAGCTCCCCGTGGCACGACAGGTTTCCCGACTGGAAAGCGGGCAGTGAGCGCAACGCAATTAA
TGTGAGTTAGCTCACTCATTAGGCACCCCAGGCTTTACACTTTATGCTTCCGGCTCGTATGTTGTGTGGA
ATTGTGAGCGGATAACAATTTCACACAGGAAACAGCTATGACATGATTACGAATTTCACAAATAAAGCAT
TTTTTTCACTGCATTCTAGTTGTGGTTTGTCCAAACTCATCAATGTATCTTATCATGTCTGGATCAACTG
GATAACTCAAGCTAACCAAAATCATCCCAAACTTCCCACCCCATACCCTATTACCACTGCCAATTACCTG
TGGTTTCATTTACTCTAAACCTGTGATTCCTCTGAATTATTTTCATTTTAAAGAAATTGTATTTGTTAAA
TATGTACTACAAACTTAGTAGT
